Addgene plasmid #90228: YFP-DAT
Purpose: Expresses human DAT in mammalian cells
Depositing lab: Alexander Sorkin. Depositing organization: University of Colorado Denver and Anschutz Medical Campus. Publication: Oligomerization of dopamine transporters visualized in living cells by fluorescence resonance energy transfer microscopy. Sorkina T, Doolen S, Galperin E, Zahniser NR, Sorkin A. J Biol Chem. 2003 Jul 25;278(30):28274-83. Epub 2003 May 13. 10.1074/jbc.M210652200 PubMed 12746456.
Backbone
  Vector backbone: pEYFP-C1
  Backbone size w/o insert (bp): 4731
  Total vector size (bp): 6589
  Vector type: Mammalian Expression
Growth in bacteria
  Bacterial resistance: Kanamycin, 50 μg/mL
  Growth temperature: 37°C
  Growth strain: DH5alpha
  Copy number: Unknown
Gene/Insert
  Gene/Insert name: DAT (dopamine transporter)
  Species: H. sapiens (human)
  Insert size (bp): 1863
  Entrez Gene: SLC6A3 (a.k.a. DAT, DAT1, PKDYS, PKDYS1)
  Promoter: CMV
  Cloning method: Restriction Enzyme; 5′ cloning site KpnI (not destroyed); 3′ cloning site SmaI (not destroyed)
  Sequencing primers: 5′ NO; 3′ NO
Terms and licenses: Academic/Nonprofit Terms; Industry Terms: Not Available to Industry
How to cite: YFP-DAT was a gift from Alexander Sorkin (Addgene plasmid # 90228 ; http://n2t.net/addgene:90228 ; RRID:Addgene_90228)
