[The description below was written by a language model from this plasmid's Addgene catalogue record and pLannotate feature annotations shown in this document.]
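Description:
YFP-DAT is a mammalian expression plasmid of about 6.6 kb, built on the pEYFP-C1 backbone, that produces the human dopamine transporter (DAT, gene SLC6A3) fused at its N-terminus to enhanced yellow fluorescent protein. The roughly 1.86 kb DAT coding sequence was inserted between the KpnI and SmaI sites of the multiple cloning site. It therefore lies directly downstream of the EYFP open reading frame, separated from it only by a short linker derived from the remaining polylinker. Transcription of the fusion is driven by the human cytomegalovirus immediate-early enhancer and promoter and is terminated by an SV40 polyadenylation signal.

The plasmid replicates in E. coli from a high-copy ColE1/pUC-type origin and also carries an f1 phage origin, which allows production of single-stranded DNA. A single Tn5 aminoglycoside phosphotransferase gene (NeoR/KanR) provides selection in both hosts. A bacterial bla-type promoter expresses it for kanamycin resistance in bacteria, and the SV40 enhancer/early promoter with an HSV TK polyadenylation signal expresses it in mammalian cells, where it permits G418 selection of stable lines. The short fragments annotated as SV40 large T antigen, ble and bGH poly(A) appear to be partial matches to backbone sequence rather than functional elements.

The construct is intended for expressing fluorescently labelled human DAT in cultured mammalian cells, so that the transporter can be visualised in living cells. The associated publication used fluorescence resonance energy transfer microscopy to examine oligomerisation of dopamine transporters, an application in which a YFP-tagged transporter serves as one partner of a FRET pair.
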