Features (pLannotate 1.2.2; 15 found; start..end, strand, type, name):
     61..364     +  enhancer       CMV enhancer: human cytomegalovirus immediate early enhancer
    365..568     +  promoter       CMV promoter: human cytomegalovirus (CMV) immediate early promoter
    613..1329    +  CDS            EYFP: EYFP is a basic (constitutively fluorescent) green/yellow fluorescent protein published in 1996, derived from Aequorea victoria. It is reported to be a very rapidly-maturing weak dimer with high acid sensitivity.
   1330..1380    +  misc_feature   MCS (fragment): multiple cloning site
   1381..3240    +  CDS            SLC6A3: SC6A3_HUMAN - Also known as DAT1. Experimental evidence at protein level: Swiss-Prot protein existence level 1. Amine transporter (PubMed:1406597, PubMed:8302271, PubMed:15505207). Terminates the action of dopamine by its high affinity sodium-dependent reuptake into presynaptic terminals (By similarity). Regulator of light-dependent retinal hyaloid vessel regression, downstream of OPN5 signaling (By similarity). From Homo sapiens (Human).
   3270..3354    +  CDS            large T antigen (fragment): large T antigen from SV40 (simian virus 40)
   3377..3498    +  polyA_signal   SV40 poly(A) signal: SV40 polyadenylation signal
   3532..3960    -  rep_origin     f1 ori (sequence partly withheld): f1 bacteriophage origin of replication; arrow indicates direction of (+) strand synthesis
   3987..4091    +  promoter       AmpR promoter: bla
   4093..4450    +  promoter       SV40 promoter: SV40 enhancer and early promoter
   4485..5279    +  CDS            NeoR/KanR: aminoglycoside phosphotransferase from Tn5; aph(3')-II (or nptII); confers resistance to neomycin, kanamycin, and G418 (Geneticin®)
   5300..5452    +  CDS            ble (fragment): BLE_KLEPN - Experimental evidence at protein level: Swiss-Prot protein existence level 1. Binding protein with a strong affinity to the bleomycin family of antibiotics. Binds to CL990; an antimitotic-antibiotic compound. From Klebsiella pneumoniae.
   5511..5558    +  polyA_signal   HSV TK poly(A) signal: herpes simplex virus thymidine kinase polyadenylation signal (Cole and Stacy, 1985)
   5649..5665    -  polyA_signal   bGH poly(A) signal (fragment): bovine growth hormone polyadenylation signal
   5887..6475    +  rep_origin     ori: high-copy-number ColE1/pMB1/pBR322/pUC origin of replication
>Addgene plasmid #90228 | YFP-DAT | addgene full sequence | sequence record 178478 | Addgene NGS Result
TAGTTATTAATAGTAATCAATTACGGGGTCATTAGTTCATAGCCCATATATGGAGTTCCGCGTTACATAA
CTTACGGTAAATGGCCCGCCTGGCTGACCGCCCAACGACCCCCGCCCATTGACGTCAATAATGACGTATG
TTCCCATAGTAACGCCAATAGGGACTTTCCATTGACGTCAATGGGTGGAGTATTTACGGTAAACTGCCCA
CTTGGCAGTACATCAAGTGTATCATATGCCAAGTACGCCCCCTATTGACGTCAATGACGGTAAATGGCCC
GCCTGGCATTATGCCCAGTACATGACCTTATGGGACTTTCCTACTTGGCAGTACATCTACGTATTAGTCA
TCGCTATTACCATGGTGATGCGGTTTTGGCAGTACATCAATGGGCGTGGATAGCGGTTTGACTCACGGGG
ATTTCCAAGTCTCCACCCCATTGACGTCAATGGGAGTTTGTTTTGGCACCAAAATCAACGGGACTTTCCA
AAATGTCGTAACAACTCCGCCCCATTGACGCAAATGGGCGGTAGGCGTGTACGGTGGGAGGTCTATATAA
GCAGAGCTGGTTTAGTGAACCGTCAGATCCGCTAGCGCTACCGGTCGCCACCATGGTGAGCAAGGGCGAG
GAGCTGTTCACCGGGGTGGTGCCCATCCTGGTCGAGCTGGACGGCGACGTAAACGGCCACAAGTTCAGCG
TGTCCGGCGAGGGCGAGGGCGATGCCACCTACGGCAAGCTGACCCTGAAGTTCATCTGCACCACCGGCAA
GCTGCCCGTGCCCTGGCCCACCCTCGTGACCACCTTCGGCTACGGCCTGCAGTGCTTCGCCCGCTACCCC
GACCACATGAAGCAGCACGACTTCTTCAAGTCCGCCATGCCCGAAGGCTACGTCCAGGAGCGCACCATCT
TCTTCAAGGACGACGGCAACTACAAGACCCGCGCCGAGGTGAAGTTCGAGGGCGACACCCTGGTGAACCG
CATCGAGCTGAAGGGCATCGACTTCAAGGAGGACGGCAACATCCTGGGGCACAAGCTGGAGTACAACTAC
AACAGCCACAACGTCTATATCATGGCCGACAAGCAGAAGAACGGCATCAAGGTGAACTTCAAGATCCGCC
ACAACATCGAGGACGGCAGCGTGCAGCTCGCCGACCACTACCAGCAGAACACCCCCATCGGCGACGGCCC
CGTGCTGCTGCCCGACAACCACTACCTGAGCTACCAGTCCGCCCTGAGCAAAGACCCCAACGAGAAGCGC
GATCACATGGTCCTGCTGGAGTTCGTGACCGCCGCCGGGATCACTCTCGGCATGGACGAGCTGTACAAGT
CCGGACTCAGATCTCGAGCTCAAGCTTCGAATTCTGCAGTCGACGGTACCATGAGTAAGAGCAAATGCTC
CGTGGGACTCATGTCTTCCGTGGTGGCCCCGGCTAAGGAGCCCAATGCCGTGGGCCCGAAGGAGGTGGAG
CTCATCCTTGTCAAGGAGCAGAACGGAGTGCAGCTCACCAGCTCCACCCTCACCAACCCGCGGCAGAGCC
CCGTGGAGGCCCAGGATCGGGAGACCTGGGGCAAGAAGATCGACTTTCTCCTGTCCGTCATTGGCTTTGC
TGTGGACCTGGCCAACGTCTGGCGGTTCCCCTACCTGTGCTACAAAAATGGTGGCGGTGCCTTCCTGGTC
CCCTACCTGCTCTTCATGGTCATTGCTGGGATGCCACTTTTCTACATGGAGCTGGCCCTCGGCCAGTTCA
ACAGGGAAGGGGCCGCTGGTGTCTGGAAGATCTGCCCCATACTGAAAGGTGTGGGCTTCACGGTCATCCT
CATCTCACTGTATGTCGGCTTCTTCTACAACGTCATCATCGCCTGGGCGCTGCACTATCTCTTCTCCTCC
TTCACCACGGAGCTCCCCTGGATCCACTGCAACAACTCCTGGAACAGCCCCAACTGCTCGGATGCCCATC
CTGGTGACTCCAGTGGAGACAGCTCGGGCCTCAACGACACTTTTGGGACCACACCTGCTGCCGAGTACTT
TGAACGTGGCGTGCTGCACCTCCACCAGAGCCATGGCATCGACGACCTGGGGCCTCCGCGGTGGCAGCTC
ACAGCCTGCCTGGTGCTGGTCATCGTGCTGCTCTACTTCAGCCTCTGGAAGGGCGTGAAGACCTCAGGGA
AGGTGGTATGGATCACAGCCACCATGCCATACGTGGTCCTCACTGCCCTGCTCCTGCGTGGGGTCACCCT
CCCTGGAGCCATAGACGGCATCAGAGCATACCTGAGCGTTGACTTCTACCGGCTCTGCGAGGCGTCTGTT
TGGATTGACGCGGCCACCCAGGTGTGCTTCTCCCTGGGCGTGGGGTTCGGGGTGCTGATCGCCTTCTCCA
GCTACAACAAGTTCACCAACAACTGCTACAGGGACGCGATTGTCACCACCTCCATCAACTCCCTGACGAG
CTTCTCCTCCGGCTTCGTCGTCTTCTCCTTCCTGGGGTACATGGCACAGAAGCACAGTGTGCCCATCGGG
GACGTGGCCAAGGACGGGCCAGGGCTGATCTTCATCATCTACCCGGAAGCCATCGCCACGCTCCCTCTGT
CCTCAGCCTGGGCCGTGGTCTTCTTCATCATGCTGCTCACCCTGGGTATCGACAGCGCCATGGGTGGTAT
GGAGTCAGTGATCACCGGGCTCATCGATGAGTTCCAGCTGCTGCACAGACACCGTGAGCTCTTCACGCTC
TTCATCGTCCTAGCGACCTTCCTCCTGTCCCTGTTCTGCGTCACCAACGGTGGCATCTACGTCTTCACGC
TCCTGGACCATTTTGCAGCCGGCACGTCCATCCTCTTTGGAGTGCTCATCGAAGCCATCGGAGTGGCCTG
GTTCTATGGTGTTGGGCAGTTCAGCGACGACATCCAGCAGATGACCGGGCAGCGGCCCAGCCTGTACTGG
CGGCTGTGCTGGAAGCTGGTCAGCCCCTGCTTTCTCCTGTTCGTGGTCGTGGTCAGCATTGTGACCTTCA
GACCCCCCCACTACGGAGCCTACATCTTCCCCGACTGGGCCAACGCGCTGGGCTGGGTCATCGCCACATC
CTCCATGGCCATGGTGCCCATCTATGCGGCCTACAAGTTCTGCAGCCTGCCTGGGTCCTTTCGAGAGAAA
CTGGCCTACGCCATTGCACCCGAGAAGGACCGTGAGCTGGTGGACAGAGGGGAGGTGCGCCAGTTCACGC
TCCGCCACTGGCTCAAGGTGTAGCCCGGGATCCACCGGATCTAGATAACTGATCATAATCAGCCATACCA
CATTTGTAGAGGTTTTACTTGCTTTAAAAAACCTCCCACACCTCCCCCTGAACCTGAAACATAAAATGAA
TGCAATTGTTGTTGTTAACTTGTTTATTGCAGCTTATAATGGTTACAAATAAAGCAATAGCATCACAAAT
TTCACAAATAAAGCATTTTTTTCACTGCATTCTAGTTGTGGTTTGTCCAAACTCATCAATGTATCTTAAC
GCGTAAATTGTAAGCGTTAATATTTTGTTAAAATTCGCGTTAAATTTTTGTTAAATCAGCTCATTTTTTA
ACCAATAGGCCGAAATCGGCAAAATCCCTTATAAATCAAAAGAATAGACCGAGATAGGGT
[37 nt withheld, positions 3631-3667]
AAAGAACGTGGACTCCAACGTCAAAGG
[49 nt withheld, positions 3695-3743]
T
[91 nt withheld, positions 3745-3835]
G
[124 nt withheld, positions 3837-3960]
CAGGTGGCACTTTTCGGGGAAATGTGCGCGGAACCCCTATTTGTTTATTTTTCTAAATACATTCAAATAT
GTATCCGCTCATGAGACAATAACCCTGATAAATGCTTCAATAATATTGAAAAAGGAAGAGTCCTGAGGCG
GAAAGAACCAGCTGTGGAATGTGTGTCAGTTAGGGTGTGGAAAGTCCCCAGGCTCCCCAGCAGGCAGAAG
TATGCAAAGCATGCATCTCAATTAGTCAGCAACCAGGTGTGGAAAGTCCCCAGGCTCCCCAGCAGGCAGA
AGTATGCAAAGCATGCATCTCAATTAGTCAGCAACCATAGTCCCGCCCCTAACTCCGCCCATCCCGCCCC
TAACTCCGCCCAGTTCCGCCCATTCTCCGCCCCATGGCTGACTAATTTTTTTTATTTATGCAGAGGCCGA
GGCCGCCTCGGCCTCTGAGCTATTCCAGAAGTAGTGAGGAGGCTTTTTTGGAGGCCTAGGCTTTTGCAAA
GATCGATCAAGAGACAGGATGAGGATCGTTTCGCATGATTGAACAAGATGGATTGCACGCAGGTTCTCCG
GCCGCTTGGGTGGAGAGGCTATTCGGCTATGACTGGGCACAACAGACAATCGGCTGCTCTGATGCCGCCG
TGTTCCGGCTGTCAGCGCAGGGGCGCCCGGTTCTTTTTGTCAAGACCGACCTGTCCGGTGCCCTGAATGA
ACTGCAAGACGAGGCAGCGCGGCTATCGTGGCTGGCCACGACGGGCGTTCCTTGCGCAGCTGTGCTCGAC
GTTGTCACTGAAGCGGGAAGGGACTGGCTGCTATTGGGCGAAGTGCCGGGGCAGGATCTCCTGTCATCTC
ACCTTGCTCCTGCCGAGAAAGTATCCATCATGGCTGATGCAATGCGGCGGCTGCATACGCTTGATCCGGC
TACCTGCCCATTCGACCACCAAGCGAAACATCGCATCGAGCGAGCACGTACTCGGATGGAAGCCGGTCTT
GTCGATCAGGATGATCTGGACGAAGAGCATCAGGGGCTCGCGCCAGCCGAACTGTTCGCCAGGCTCAAGG
CGAGCATGCCCGACGGCGAGGATCTCGTCGTGACCCATGGCGATGCCTGCTTGCCGAATATCATGGTGGA
AAATGGCCGCTTTTCTGGATTCATCGACTGTGGCCGGCTGGGTGTGGCGGACCGCTATCAGGACATAGCG
TTGGCTACCCGTGATATTGCTGAAGAGCTTGGCGGCGAATGGGCTGACCGCTTCCTCGTGCTTTACGGTA
TCGCCGCTCCCGATTCGCAGCGCATCGCCTTCTATCGCCTTCTTGACGAGTTCTTCTGAGCGGGACTCTG
GGGTTCGAAATGACCGACCAAGCGACGCCCAACCTGCCATCACGAGATTTCGATTCCACCGCCGCCTTCT
ATGAAAGGTTGGGCTTCGGAATCGTTTTCCGGGACGCCGGCTGGATGATCCTCCAGCGCGGGGATCTCAT
GCTGGAGTTCTTCGCCCACCCTAGGGGGAGGCTAACTGAAACACGGAAGGAGACAATACCGGAAGGAACC
CGCGCTATGACGGCAATAAAAAGACAGAATAAAACGCACGGTGTTGGGTCGTTTGTTCATAAACGCGGGG
TTCGGTCCCAGGGCTGGCACTCTGTCGATACCCCACCGAGACCCCATTGGGGCCAATACGCCCGCGTTTC
TTCCTTTTCCCCACCCCACCCCCCAAGTTCGGGTGAAGGCCCAGGGCTCGCAGCCAACGTCGGGGCGGCA
GGCCCTGCCATAGCCTCAGGTTACTCATATATACTTTAGATTGATTTAAAACTTCATTTTTAATTTAAAA
GGATCTAGGTGAAGATCCTTTTTGATAATCTCATGACCAAAATCCCTTAACGTGAGTTTTCGTTCCACTG
AGCGTCAGACCCCGTAGAAAAGATCAAAGGATCTTCTTGAGATCCTTTTTTTCTGCGCGTAATCTGCTGC
TTGCAAACAAAAAAACCACCGCTACCAGCGGTGGTTTGTTTGCCGGATCAAGAGCTACCAACTCTTTTTC
CGAAGGTAACTGGCTTCAGCAGAGCGCAGATACCAAATACTGTTCTTCTAGTGTAGCCGTAGTTAGGCCA
CCACTTCAAGAACTCTGTAGCACCGCCTACATACCTCGCTCTGCTAATCCTGTTACCAGTGGCTGCTGCC
AGTGGCGATAAGTCGTGTCTTACCGGGTTGGACTCAAGACGATAGTTACCGGATAAGGCGCAGCGGTCGG
GCTGAACGGGGGGTTCGTGCACACAGCCCAGCTTGGAGCGAACGACCTACACCGAACTGAGATACCTACA
GCGTGAGCTATGAGAAAGCGCCACGCTTCCCGAAGGGAGAAAGGCGGACAGGTATCCGGTAAGCGGCAGG
GTCGGAACAGGAGAGCGCACGAGGGAGCTTCCAGGGGGAAACGCCTGGTATCTTTATAGTCCTGTCGGGT
TTCGCCACCTCTGACTTGAGCGTCGATTTTTGTGATGCTCGTCAGGGGGGCGGAGCCTATGGAAAAACGC
CAGCAACGCGGCCTTTTTACGGTTCCTGGCCTTTTGCTGGCCTTTTGCTCACATGTTCTTTCCTGCGTTA
TCCCCTGATTCTGTGGATAACCGTATTACCGCCATGCAT
